Addgene plasmid #194522: pRSII41K
Purpose: (Empty Backbone) Low copy vector backbone with G418 selectivity, contains MCS
Depositing lab: Patrick Gibney. Depositing organization: Cornell University. Publication: Auxotrophy-Independent Plasmid Shuttle Vectors for Applications in Diverse Yeasts. Smith JR, Sislak CD, Fernandez Mendoza P, Carmichael L, Lewis AG, Chen A, Jiang GZ, Gibney PA. Appl Microbiol. 2024; 4(1):453-469. doi: 10.3390/applmicrobiol4010031.
Backbone
  Vector backbone: pRSII416
  Vector type: Yeast Expression
  Selectable markers: G418
Growth in bacteria
  Bacterial resistance: Ampicillin, 100 μg/mL
  Growth temperature: 37°C
  Growth strain: DH5alpha
  Copy number: Low Copy
Gene/Insert
  Gene/Insert name: None
Terms and licenses: Academic/Nonprofit Terms; Industry Terms: Not Available to Industry
How to cite: pRSII41K was a gift from Patrick Gibney (Addgene plasmid # 194522 ; http://n2t.net/addgene:194522 ; RRID:Addgene_194522)
