[The description below was written by a language model from this plasmid's Addgene catalogue record and pLannotate feature annotations shown in this document.]
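Description:
pRSII41K is an empty yeast–E. coli shuttle vector derived from the pRSII416 backbone, in which selection in yeast depends on a dominant drug-resistance marker rather than an auxotrophic one. The 5,215 nt annotated sequence carries a kanMX cassette, which confers resistance to G418 in yeast, so the plasmid can be used in prototrophic, wild or industrial strains that lack the nutritional mutations needed for conventional marker selection. Maintenance in yeast relies on a CEN/ARS element, a Saccharomyces cerevisiae CEN6 centromere fused to an autonomously replicating sequence. This element gives stable, low-copy segregation and accounts for the "low copy" designation in the record. In E. coli the plasmid replicates from a ColE1/pUC-type origin and is selected with ampicillin through the bla gene and its native promoter. An f1 origin is also present, which allows production of single-stranded DNA with helper phage.

The cloning region is the pBluescript-type multiple cloning site flanked by opposing T3 and T7 phage promoters. It sits within a lac promoter/operator and lacZα context, an arrangement that normally supports blue/white screening of inserts in suitable E. coli hosts, although lacZα is annotated only as a fragment. No yeast promoter or terminator is annotated around the cloning site and no insert is present, so any cloned gene would need to bring its own regulatory sequences. The short lacI, bom and rop fragments in the table are remnants of the backbone, not functional elements. The plasmid serves as a general backbone for introducing genes at near single-copy levels into diverse yeasts under G418 selection.
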