Features (pLannotate 1.2.2; 17 found; start..end, strand, type, name):
    904..1492    +  rep_origin     ori: high-copy-number ColE1/pMB1/pBR322/pUC origin of replication
   1675..1767    +  CDS            lacI (fragment): lac repressor; lacI; The lac repressor binds to the lac operator to inhibit transcription in E. coli. This inhibition can be relieved by adding lactose or isopropyl-β-D-thiogalactopyranoside (IPTG).
   1780..1801    +  protein_bind   CAP binding site: CAP binding activates transcription in the presence of cAMP. E. coli catabolite activator protein
   1816..1846    +  promoter       lac promoter: promoter for the E. coli lac operon
   1854..1870    +  protein_bind   lac operator: The lac repressor binds to the lac operator to inhibit transcription in E. coli. This inhibition can be relieved by adding lactose or isopropyl-β-D-thiogalactopyranoside (IPTG). lac repressor encoded by lacI
   1915..1933    +  promoter       T3 promoter: promoter for bacteriophage T3 RNA polymerase
   1946..2053    +  misc_feature   MCS: pBluescript multiple cloning site
   2062..2080    -  promoter       T7 promoter: promoter for bacteriophage T7 RNA polymerase
   2088..2243    +  CDS            lacZα (fragment): LacZα fragment of β-galactosidase; lacZ fragment
   2247..2675    +  rep_origin     f1 ori (sequence partly withheld): f1 bacteriophage origin of replication; arrow indicates direction of (+) strand synthesis
   2703..2754    -  misc_feature   bom (fragment): basis of mobility region from pBR322
   2790..4146    -  gene           kanMX: yeast selectable marker conferring kanamycin resistance (Wach et al., 1994)
   4189..4238    -  misc_feature   bom (fragment): basis of mobility region from pBR322
   4340..4375    -  CDS            rop (fragment): Rop protein, which maintains plasmids at low copy number; rop
   4443..4946    -  misc_feature   CEN/ARS: S. cerevisiae CEN6 centromere fused to an autonomously replicating sequence
   4983..5087    +  promoter       AmpR promoter: bla
   5088..733     +  CDS            AmpR (across the origin): β-lactamase; bla; confers resistance to ampicillin, carbenicillin, and related antibiotics
>Addgene plasmid #194522 | pRSII41K | addgene full sequence | sequence record 380545 | Addgene NGS Result
TTACATCGAACTGGATCTCAACAGCGGTAAGATCCTTGAGAGTTTTCGCCCCGAAGAACGTTTTCCAATG
ATGAGCACTTTTAAAGTTCTGCTATGTGGCGCGGTATTATCCCGTATTGACGCCGGGCAAGAGCAACTCG
GTCGCCGCATACACTATTCTCAGAATGACTTGGTTGAGTACTCACCAGTCACAGAAAAGCATCTTACGGA
TGGCATGACAGTAAGAGAATTATGCAGTGCTGCCATAACCATGAGTGATAACACTGCGGCCAACTTACTT
CTGACAACGATCGGAGGACCGAAGGAGCTAACCGCTTTTTTGCACAACATGGGGGATCATGTAACTCGCC
TTGATCGTTGGGAACCGGAGCTGAATGAAGCCATACCAAACGACGAGCGTGACACCACGATGCCTGTAGC
AATGGCAACAACGTTGCGCAAACTATTAACTGGCGAACTACTTACTCTAGCTTCCCGGCAACAATTAATA
GACTGGATGGAGGCGGATAAAGTTGCAGGACCACTTCTGCGCTCGGCCCTTCCGGCTGGCTGGTTTATTG
CTGATAAATCTGGAGCCGGTGAGCGTGGGTCTCGCGGTATCATTGCAGCACTGGGGCCAGATGGTAAGCC
CTCCCGTATCGTAGTTATCTACACGACGGGGAGTCAGGCAACTATGGATGAACGAAATAGACAGATCGCT
GAGATAGGTGCCTCACTGATTAAGCATTGGTAACTGTCAGACCAAGTTTACTCATATATACTTTAGATTG
ATTTAAAACTTCATTTTTAATTTAAAAGGATCTAGGTGAAGATCCTTTTTGATAATCTCATGACCAAAAT
CCCTTAACGTGAGTTTTCGTTCCACTGAGCGTCAGACCCCGTAGAAAAGATCAAAGGATCTTCTTGAGAT
CCTTTTTTTCTGCGCGTAATCTGCTGCTTGCAAACAAAAAAACCACCGCTACCAGCGGTGGTTTGTTTGC
CGGATCAAGAGCTACCAACTCTTTTTCCGAAGGTAACTGGCTTCAGCAGAGCGCAGATACCAAATACTGT
TCTTCTAGTGTAGCCGTAGTTAGGCCACCACTTCAAGAACTCTGTAGCACCGCCTACATACCTCGCTCTG
CTAATCCTGTTACCAGTGGCTGCTGCCAGTGGCGATAAGTCGTGTCTTACCAGGTTGGACTCAAGACGAT
AGTTACCGGATAAGGCGCAGCGGTCGGGCTGAACGGGGGGTTCGTGCACACAGCCCAGCTTGGAGCGAAC
GACCTACACCGAACTGAGATACCTACAGCGTGAGCTATGAGAAAGCGCCACGCTTCCCGAAGGGAGAAAG
GCGGACAGGTATCCGGTAAGCGGCAGGGTCGGAACAGGAGAGCGCACGAGGGAGCTTCCAGGGGGAAACG
CCTGGTATCTTTATAGTCCTGTCGGGTTTCGCCACCTCTGACTTGAGCGTCGATTTTTGTGATGCTCGTC
AGGGGGGCGGAGCCTATGGAAAAACGCCAGCAACGCGGCCTTTTTACGGTTCCTGGCCTTTTGCTGGCCT
TTTGCTCACATGTTCTTTCCTGCGTTATCCCCTGATTCTGTGGATAACCGTATTACCGCCTTTGAGTGAG
CTGATACCGCTCGCCGCAGCCGAACGACCGAGCGCAGCGAGTCAGTGAGCGAGGAAGCGGAAGAGCGCCC
AATACGCAAACCGCCTCTCCCCGCGCGTTGGCCGATTCATTAATGCAGCTGGCACGACAGGTTTCCCGAC
TGGAAAGCGGGCAGTGAGCGCAACGCAATTAATGTGAGTTAGCTCACTCATTAGGCACCCCAGGCTTTAC
ACTTTATGCTTCCGGCTCGTATGTTGTGTGGAATTGTGAGCGGATAACAATTTCACACAGGAAACAGCTA
TGACCATGATTACGCCAAGCGCGCAATTAACCCTCACTAAAGGGAACAAAAGCTGGAGCTCCACCGCGGT
GGCGGCCGCTCTAGAACTAGTGGATCCCCCGGGCTGCAGGAATTCGATATCAAGCTTATCGATACCGTCG
ACCTCGAGGGGGGGCCCGGTACCCAATTCGCCCTATAGTGAGTCGTATTACGCGCGCTCACTGGCCGTCG
TTTTACAACGTCGTGACTGGGAAAACCCTGGCGTTACCCAACTTAATCGCCTTGCAGCACATCCCCCTTT
CGCCAGCTGGCGTAATAGCGAAGAGGCCCGCACCGATCGCCCTTCCCAACAGTTGCGCAGCCTGAATGGC
GAATGG
[124 nt withheld, positions 2247-2370]
C
[91 nt withheld, positions 2372-2462]
A
[49 nt withheld, positions 2464-2512]
CCTTTGACGTTGGAGTCCACGTTCTTT
[37 nt withheld, positions 2540-2576]
ACCCTATCTCGGTCTATTCTTTTGATTTATAAGGGATTTTGCCGATTTCGGCCTATTGGTTAAAAAATGA
GCTGATTTAACAAAAATTTAACGCGAATTTTAACAAAATATTAACGCTTACAATTTCCTGATGCGGTATT
TTCTCCTTACGCATCTGTGCGGTATTTCACACCGCATAGACACTGGATGGCGGCGTTAGTATCGAATCGA
CAGCAGTATAGCGACCAGCATTCACATACGATTGACGCATGATATTACTTTCTGCGCACTTAACTTCGCA
TCTGGGCAGATGATGTCGAGGCGAAAAAAAATATAAATCACGCTAACATTTGATTAAAATAGAACAACTA
CAATATAAAAAAACTATACAAATGACAAGTTCTTGAAAACAAGAATCTTTTTATTGTCAGTACTGATTAG
AAAAACTCATCGAGCATCAAATGAAACTGCAATTTATTCATATCAGGATTATCAATACCATATTTTTGAA
AAAGCCGTTTCTGTAATGAAGGAGAAAACTCACCGAGGCAGTTCCATAGGATGGCAAGATCCTGGTATCG
GTCTGCGATTCCGACTCGTCCAACATCAATACAACCTATTAATTTCCCCTCGTCAAAAATAAGGTTATCA
AGTGAGAAATCACCATGAGTGACGACTGAATCCGGTGAGAATGGCAAAAGCTTATGCATTTCTTTCCAGA
CTTGTTCAACAGGCCAGCCATTACGCTCGTCATCAAAATCACTCGCATCAACCAAACCGTTATTCATTCG
TGATTGCGCCTGAGCGAGACGAAATACGCGATCGCTGTTAAAAGGACAATTACAAACAGGAATCGAATGC
AACCGGCGCAGGAACACTGCCAGCGCATCAACAATATTTTCACCTGAATCAGGATATTCTTCTAATACCT
GGAATGCTGTTTTGCCGGGGATCGCAGTGGTGAGTAACCATGCATCATCAGGAGTACGGATAAAATGCTT
GATGGTCGGAAGAGGCATAAATTCCGTCAGCCAGTTTAGTCTGACCATCTCATCTGTAACATCATTGGCA
ACGCTACCTTTGCCATGTTTCAGAAACAACTCTGGCGCATCGGGCTTCCCATACAATCGATAGATTGTCG
CACCTGATTGCCCGACATTATCGCGAGCCCATTTATACCCATATAAATCAGCATCCATGTTGGAATTTAA
TCGCGGCCTCGAAACGTGAGTCTTTTCCTTACCCATGGTTGTTTATGTTCGGATGTGATGTGAGAACTGT
ATCCTAGCAAGATTTTAAAAGGAAGTATATGAAAGAAGAACCTCAGTGGCAAATCCTAACCTTTTATATT
TCTCTACAGGGGCGCGGCGTGGGGACAATTCAACGCGTCTGTGAGGGGAGCGTTTCCCTGCTCGCAGGTC
TGCAGCGAGGAGCCGTAATTTTTGCTTCGCGCCGTGCGGCCATCAAAATGTATGGATGCAAATGATTATA
CATGGGGATGTATGGGCTAAATGTACGGGCGACAGTCACATCATGCCCCTGAGCTGCGCACGTCAAGACT
GTCAAGGAGGGTATTCTGGGCCTCCATGTCGCTGGCCGGGTGACCCGGCGGGGACGAGGCAAGCTAAGGT
GGTATGGTGCACTCTCAGTACAATCTGCTCTGATGCCGCATAGTTAAGCCAGCCCCGACACCCGCCAACA
CCCGCTGACGCGCCCTGACGGGCTTGTCTGCTCCCGGCATCCGCTTACAGACAAGCTGTGACCGTCTCCG
GGAGCTGCATGTGTCAGAGGTTTTCACCGTCATCACCGAAACGCGCGAGACGAAAGGGCCTCGTGATACG
CCTATTTTTATAGGTTAATGTCATGATAATAATGGTTTCTTAGACGGATCGCTTGCCTGTAACTTACACG
CGCCTCGTATCTTTTAATGATGGAATAATTTGGGAATTTACTCTGTGTTTATTTATTTTTATGTTTTGTA
TTTGGATTTTAGAAAGTAAATAAAGAAGGTAGAAGAGTTACGGAATGAAGAAAAAAAAATAAACAAAGGT
TTAAAAAATTTCAACAAAAAGCGTACTTTACATATATATTTATTAGACAAGAAAAGCAGATTAAATAGAT
ATACATTCGATTAACGATAAGTAAAATGTAAAATCACAGGATTTTCGTGTGTGGTCTTCTACACAGACAA
GATGAAACAATTCGGCATTAATACCTGAGAGCAGGAAGAGCAAGATAAAAGGTAGTATTTGTTGGCGATC
CCCCTAGAGTCTTTTACATCTTCGGAAAACAAAAACTATTTTTTCTTTAATTTCTTTTTTTACTTTCTAT
TTTTAATTTATATATTTATATTAAAAAATTTAAATTATAATTATTTTTATAGCACGTGATGAAAAGGACC
CAGGTGGCACTTTTCGGGGAAATGTGCGCGGAACCCCTATTTGTTTATTTTTCTAAATACATTCAAATAT
GTATCCGCTCATGAGACAATAACCCTGATAAATGCTTCAATAATATTGAAAAAGGAAGAGTATGAGTATT
CAACATTTCCGTGTCGCCCTTATTCCCTTTTTTGCGGCATTTTGCCTTCCTGTTTTTGCTCACCCAGAAA
CGCTGGTGAAAGTAAAAGATGCTGAAGATCAGTTGGGTGCACGAGTGGG
